Addgene plasmid #180195: pVAX1-SARS-CoV-2 R815A S HA-tag
Purpose: S2' cleavage site deficient S
Depositing lab: Guangxun Meng. Publication: SARS-CoV-2 spike engagement of ACE2 primes S2' site cleavage and fusion initiation. Yu S, Zheng X, Zhou B, Li J, Chen M, Deng R, Wong G, Lavillette D, Meng G. Proc Natl Acad Sci U S A. 2022 Jan 4;119(1). pii: 2111199119. doi: 10.1073/pnas.2111199119. PubMed 34930824.
Backbone
  Vector backbone: pVAX1
  Total vector size (bp): 6848
  Vector type: Mammalian Expression
  Selectable markers: Neomycin (select with G418)
Growth in bacteria
  Bacterial resistance: Kanamycin, 50 μg/mL
  Growth temperature: 37°C
  Growth strain: DH5alpha
  Copy number: High Copy
Gene/Insert
  Gene/Insert name: SARS-CoV-2 Spike R815A (alt names: spike; 2019-nCoV Spike)
  Species: Severe acute respiratory syndrome coronavirus 2
  Insert size (bp): 3848
  Mutation: Changed Arginine 815 to Alanine (R815A)
  GenBank ID: NC_045512.2
  Promoter: CMV
  Tag / fusion protein: HA (C terminal on insert)
  Cloning method: Restriction Enzyme; 5′ cloning site NheI, KpnI (unknown if destroyed); 3′ cloning site BamHI,EcoRI (unknown if destroyed)
  Sequencing primers: 5′ caatgggagtttgttttggc; 3′ ctggcaactagaaggcacag
Resource information
  A portion of this plasmid was derived from a plasmid made by: Courtesy of Prof Gary Wong and Prof Dimitri Lavillette
Terms and licenses: Academic/Nonprofit Terms; Industry Terms: Not Available to Industry
How to cite: pVAX1-SARS-CoV-2 R815A S HA-tag was a gift from Guangxun Meng (Addgene plasmid # 180195)
