[The description below was written by a language model from this plasmid's Addgene catalogue record and pLannotate feature annotations shown in this document.]
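Description:
pVAX1-SARS-CoV-2 R815A S HA-tag is a 6,848 bp mammalian expression plasmid built on the compact pVAX1 backbone and carrying the SARS-CoV-2 spike glycoprotein with arginine 815 changed to alanine. It is propagated in E. coli from a high-copy ColE1/pUC-type origin and selected with kanamycin through a Tn5-derived NeoR/KanR aminoglycoside phosphotransferase gene. The catalogue also lists neomycin/G418 as a mammalian selectable marker, although the feature table annotates no eukaryotic promoter upstream of this gene. Small fragments annotated as a pBR322 bom region, an AmpR promoter and a truncated HIV-1 5' LTR are short partial matches rather than functional modules. The plasmid has no ampicillin resistance gene or lentiviral architecture.

The expression cassette consists of the human cytomegalovirus immediate early enhancer and promoter, followed by a T7 promoter that could support in vitro transcription. Next comes the spike open reading frame of about 3.8 kb, and a bovine growth hormone polyadenylation signal terminates the transcript. An HA epitope is fused to the C terminus of spike. The annotation software reports it as a fragment of a 3xHA tag, which is consistent with the single HA tag given in the record, and it allows detection of full-length spike and C-terminal cleavage products with anti-HA antibodies. R815 sits at the S2' cleavage site, so the R815A substitution yields a spike that is deficient in S2' processing. According to the record and its associated study of ACE2-primed S2' cleavage and fusion initiation, the construct serves as a cleavage-site mutant for transient expression in mammalian cells, presumably for comparison with wild-type spike in cleavage and membrane fusion experiments.
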