Features (pLannotate 1.2.2; 11 found; start..end, strand, type, name):
     36..415     +  enhancer       CMV enhancer: human cytomegalovirus immediate early enhancer
    416..619     +  promoter       CMV promoter: human cytomegalovirus (CMV) immediate early promoter
    615..648     +  LTR            5' LTR (truncated) (fragment): truncated 5' long terminal repeat (LTR) from HIV-1
    664..682     +  promoter       T7 promoter: promoter for bacteriophage T7 RNA polymerase
    730..4548    +  CDS            S: SPIKE_SARS2 - Experimental evidence at protein level: Swiss-Prot protein existence level 1. [Spike glycoprotein]: May down-regulate host tetherin (BST2) by lysosomal degradation, thereby counteracting its antiviral activity. From Severe acute respiratory syndrome coronavirus 2 (2019-nCoV) (SARS-CoV-2).
   4552..4574    +  CDS            3xHA (fragment): three tandem HA epitope tags
   4678..4902    +  polyA_signal   bGH poly(A) signal: bovine growth hormone polyadenylation signal
   5075..5869    +  CDS            NeoR/KanR: aminoglycoside phosphotransferase from Tn5; aph(3')-II (or nptII); confers resistance to neomycin, kanamycin, and G418 (Geneticin®)
   5890..5941    -  misc_feature   bom (fragment): basis of mobility region from pBR322
   5968..6056    +  promoter       AmpR promoter (fragment): bla
   6195..6783    +  rep_origin     ori: high-copy-number ColE1/pMB1/pBR322/pUC origin of replication
>Addgene plasmid #180195 | pVAX1-SARS-CoV-2 R815A S HA-tag | depositor full sequence | sequence record 350070 | S2' cleavage site deficient spike
GACTCTTCGCGATGTACGGGCCAGATATACGCGTTGACATTGATTATTGACTAGTTATTAATAGTAATCA
ATTACGGGGTCATTAGTTCATAGCCCATATATGGAGTTCCGCGTTACATAACTTACGGTAAATGGCCCGC
CTGGCTGACCGCCCAACGACCCCCGCCCATTGACGTCAATAATGACGTATGTTCCCATAGTAACGCCAAT
AGGGACTTTCCATTGACGTCAATGGGTGGACTATTTACGGTAAACTGCCCACTTGGCAGTACATCAAGTG
TATCATATGCCAAGTACGCCCCCTATTGACGTCAATGACGGTAAATGGCCCGCCTGGCATTATGCCCAGT
ACATGACCTTATGGGACTTTCCTACTTGGCAGTACATCTACGTATTAGTCATCGCTATTACCATGGTGAT
GCGGTTTTGGCAGTACATCAATGGGCGTGGATAGCGGTTTGACTCACGGGGATTTCCAAGTCTCCACCCC
ATTGACGTCAATGGGAGTTTGTTTTGGCACCAAAATCAACGGGACTTTCCAAAATGTCGTAACAACTCCG
CCCCATTGACGCAAATGGGCGGTAGGCGTGTACGGTGGGAGGTCTATATAAGCAGAGCTCTCTGGCTAAC
TAGAGAACCCACTGCTTACTGGCTTATCGAAATTAATACGACTCACTATAGGGAGACCCAAGCTGGCTAG
CGTTTAAACTTAAGCTTGGTACCGCCACCATGTTCGTGTTTCTGGTGCTGCTGCCTCTGGTGAGCTCCCA
GTGCGTGAATCTGACCACAAGGACCCAGCTGCCCCCTGCCTATACCAACTCCTTCACACGGGGCGTGTAC
TATCCCGACAAGGTGTTCCGGAGCAGCGTGCTGCACTCCACACAGGATCTGTTTCTGCCTTTCTTTTCTA
ACGTGACCTGGTTCCACGCCATCCACGTGAGCGGCACCAATGGCACAAAGAGGTTCGACAACCCAGTGCT
GCCCTTCAATGATGGCGTGTACTTCGCCTCCACCGAGAAGTCTAATATCATCCGCGGCTGGATCTTTGGC
ACCACACTGGACAGCAAGACACAGTCCCTGCTGATCGTGAACAATGCCACCAACGTGGTCATCAAGGTGT
GCGAGTTCCAGTTTTGTAACGATCCATTCCTGGGCGTGTACTATCACAAGAACAATAAGTCTTGGATGGA
GAGCGAGTTTCGCGTGTATTCCTCTGCCAACAATTGCACATTTGAGTACGTGTCCCAGCCCTTCCTGATG
GACCTGGAGGGCAAGCAGGGCAATTTCAAGAACCTGCGGGAGTTCGTGTTTAAGAACATCGATGGCTACT
TCAAAATCTACTCCAAGCACACCCCAATCAATCTGGTGAGAGACCTGCCACAGGGCTTCTCTGCCCTGGA
GCCACTGGTGGATCTGCCCATCGGCATCAACATCACCCGGTTTCAGACACTGCTGGCCCTGCACAGAAGC
TACCTGACACCAGGCGACAGCTCCTCTGGATGGACCGCAGGAGCAGCAGCCTACTATGTGGGCTATCTGC
AGCCCAGGACCTTCCTGCTGAAGTACAACGAGAATGGCACCATCACAGACGCAGTGGATTGCGCACTGGA
CCCCCTGTCTGAGACCAAGTGTACACTGAAGAGCTTTACCGTGGAGAAGGGCATCTATCAGACAAGCAAC
TTCAGGGTGCAGCCTACCGAGTCCATCGTGCGCTTTCCCAATATCACAAACCTGTGCCCTTTTGGCGAGG
TGTTCAATGCAACCAGGTTCGCAAGCGTGTACGCATGGAATAGGAAGCGCATCTCCAACTGCGTGGCCGA
CTATTCTGTGCTGTACAATAGCGCCTCCTTCTCTACCTTTAAGTGCTACGGCGTGAGCCCCACAAAGCTG
AATGACCTGTGCTTTACCAACGTGTACGCCGATTCCTTCGTGATCAGGGGCGACGAGGTGCGCCAGATCG
CACCAGGACAGACAGGCAAGATCGCAGACTACAACTATAAGCTGCCTGACGATTTCACCGGCTGCGTGAT
CGCCTGGAACAGCAACAATCTGGATAGCAAAGTGGGCGGCAACTACAATTATCTGTACCGGCTGTTTAGA
AAGTCTAACCTGAAGCCATTCGAGAGGGACATCTCCACAGAAATCTACCAGGCCGGCTCTACCCCCTGCA
ATGGCGTGGAGGGCTTTAACTGTTATTTCCCTCTGCAGAGCTACGGCTTCCAGCCAACAAATGGCGTGGG
CTATCAGCCCTACCGCGTGGTGGTGCTGTCTTTTGAGCTGCTGCACGCCCCTGCAACAGTGTGCGGACCA
AAGAAGAGCACCAATCTGGTGAAGAACAAGTGCGTGAACTTCAACTTCAACGGACTGACCGGCACAGGCG
TGCTGACCGAGTCCAACAAGAAGTTCCTGCCTTTTCAGCAGTTCGGCAGGGACATCGCAGATACCACAGA
CGCCGTGCGCGACCCTCAGACCCTGGAGATCCTGGATATCACACCATGCTCCTTCGGCGGCGTGTCTGTG
ATCACACCAGGCACCAATACAAGCAACCAGGTGGCCGTGCTGTATCAGGACGTGAACTGTACCGAGGTGC
CCGTGGCAATCCACGCAGATCAGCTGACCCCTACATGGCGGGTGTACTCTACCGGCAGCAACGTGTTCCA
GACAAGAGCCGGATGCCTGATCGGAGCAGAGCACGTGAACAATAGCTATGAGTGCGACATCCCTATCGGC
GCCGGCATCTGTGCCTCCTACCAGACCCAGACAAACTCCCCAAGGAGAGCACGGTCTGTGGCAAGCCAGT
CCATCATCGCCTATACCATGAGCCTGGGCGCCGAGAACTCCGTGGCCTACTCCAACAATTCTATCGCCAT
CCCTACCAATTTCACAATCTCCGTGACCACAGAGATCCTGCCAGTGAGCATGACCAAGACATCCGTGGAC
TGCACAATGTATATCTGTGGCGATTCCACCGAGTGCTCTAATCTGCTGCTGCAGTACGGCTCTTTTTGTA
CCCAGCTGAACAGAGCCCTGACAGGCATCGCCGTGGAGCAGGACAAGAATACACAGGAGGTGTTCGCCCA
GGTGAAGCAAATCTACAAGACCCCACCCATCAAGGACTTTGGCGGCTTCAACTTTAGCCAGATCCTGCCC
GATCCTAGCAAGCCATCCAAGGCGTCTTTTATCGAGGACCTGCTGTTCAATAAGGTGACCCTGGCCGATG
CCGGCTTCATCAAGCAGTATGGCGATTGCCTGGGCGACATCGCCGCCAGAGACCTGATCTGTGCCCAGAA
GTTTAACGGCCTGACCGTGCTGCCTCCACTGCTGACAGATGAGATGATCGCCCAGTACACATCTGCCCTG
CTGGCAGGCACCATCACAAGCGGATGGACCTTCGGCGCAGGAGCCGCCCTGCAGATCCCCTTTGCCATGC
AGATGGCCTATCGGTTCAATGGCATCGGCGTGACCCAGAATGTGCTGTACGAGAACCAGAAGCTGATCGC
CAATCAGTTTAACTCCGCCATCGGCAAGATCCAGGACTCTCTGAGCTCCACAGCAAGCGCCCTGGGCAAG
CTGCAGGATGTGGTGAATCAGAACGCCCAGGCCCTGAACACCCTGGTGAAGCAGCTGTCTAGCAATTTCG
GCGCCATCTCCTCTGTGCTGAACGATATCCTGAGCCGGCTGGACAAGGTGGAGGCAGAGGTGCAGATCGA
CCGGCTGATCACAGGCAGACTGCAGTCCCTGCAGACCTACGTGACACAGCAGCTGATCAGGGCAGCAGAG
ATCAGGGCATCTGCCAACCTGGCAGCAACCAAGATGAGCGAGTGCGTGCTGGGCCAGTCCAAGAGAGTGG
ACTTTTGTGGCAAGGGCTATCACCTGATGAGCTTCCCACAGTCCGCCCCTCACGGAGTGGTGTTTCTGCA
CGTGACCTACGTGCCAGCCCAGGAGAAGAACTTCACCACAGCACCAGCAATCTGCCACGATGGCAAGGCA
CACTTTCCTAGGGAGGGCGTGTTCGTGAGCAATGGCACCCACTGGTTTGTGACACAGCGCAACTTCTACG
AGCCACAGATCATCACCACAGACAATACATTCGTGTCCGGCAACTGTGACGTGGTCATCGGCATCGTGAA
CAATACCGTGTATGATCCTCTGCAGCCAGAGCTGGACTCTTTTAAGGAGGAGCTGGATAAGTACTTCAAG
AACCACACCAGCCCCGACGTGGATCTGGGCGACATCTCTGGCATCAATGCCAGCGTGGTGAACATCCAGA
AGGAGATCGACAGGCTGAATGAGGTGGCCAAGAATCTGAACGAGTCCCTGATCGATCTGCAGGAGCTGGG
CAAGTATGAGCAGTACATCAAGTGGCCCTGGTATATCTGGCTGGGCTTCATCGCCGGCCTGATCGCCATC
GTGATGGTGACCATCATGCTGTGCTGTATGACAAGCTGCTGTTCCTGCCTGAAGGGCTGCTGTTCTTGTG
GCAGCTGCTGTAAGTTTGATGAGGACGATAGCGAGCCTGTGCTGAAGGGCGTGAAGCTGCACTACACCTA
CCCCTACGACGTGCCAGATTATGCCTGAGGATCCACTAGTCCAGTGTGGTGGAATTCTGCAGATATCCAG
CACAGTGGCGGCCGCTCGAGTCTAGAGGGCCCGTTTAAACCCGCTGATCAGCCTCGACTGTGCCTTCTAG
TTGCCAGCCATCTGTTGTTTGCCCCTCCCCCGTGCCTTCCTTGACCCTGGAAGGTGCCACTCCCACTGTC
CTTTCCTAATAAAATGAGGAAATTGCATCGCATTGTCTGAGTAGGTGTCATTCTATTCTGGGGGGTGGGG
TGGGGCAGGACAGCAAGGGGGAGGATTGGGAAGACAATAGCAGGCATGCTGGGGATGCGGTGGGCTCTAT
GGCTTCTACTGGGCGGTTTTATGGACAGCAAGCGAACCGGAATTGCCAGCTGGGGCGCCCTCTGGTAAGG
TTGGGAAGCCCTGCAAAGTAAACTGGATGGCTTTCTCGCCGCCAAGGATCTGATGGCGCAGGGGATCAAG
CTCTGATCAAGAGACAGGATGAGGATCGTTTCGCATGATTGAACAAGATGGATTGCACGCAGGTTCTCCG
GCCGCTTGGGTGGAGAGGCTATTCGGCTATGACTGGGCACAACAGACAATCGGCTGCTCTGATGCCGCCG
TGTTCCGGCTGTCAGCGCAGGGGCGCCCGGTTCTTTTTGTCAAGACCGACCTGTCCGGTGCCCTGAATGA
ACTGCAAGACGAGGCAGCGCGGCTATCGTGGCTGGCCACGACGGGCGTTCCTTGCGCAGCTGTGCTCGAC
GTTGTCACTGAAGCGGGAAGGGACTGGCTGCTATTGGGCGAAGTGCCGGGGCAGGATCTCCTGTCATCTC
ACCTTGCTCCTGCCGAGAAAGTATCCATCATGGCTGATGCAATGCGGCGGCTGCATACGCTTGATCCGGC
TACCTGCCCATTCGACCACCAAGCGAAACATCGCATCGAGCGAGCACGTACTCGGATGGAAGCCGGTCTT
GTCGATCAGGATGATCTGGACGAAGAGCATCAGGGGCTCGCGCCAGCCGAACTGTTCGCCAGGCTCAAGG
CGAGCATGCCCGACGGCGAGGATCTCGTCGTGACCCATGGCGATGCCTGCTTGCCGAATATCATGGTGGA
AAATGGCCGCTTTTCTGGATTCATCGACTGTGGCCGGCTGGGTGTGGCGGACCGCTATCAGGACATAGCG
TTGGCTACCCGTGATATTGCTGAAGAGCTTGGCGGCGAATGGGCTGACCGCTTCCTCGTGCTTTACGGTA
TCGCCGCTCCCGATTCGCAGCGCATCGCCTTCTATCGCCTTCTTGACGAGTTCTTCTGAATTATTAACGC
TTACAATTTCCTGATGCGGTATTTTCTCCTTACGCATCTGTGCGGTATTTCACACCGCATACAGGTGGCA
CTTTTCGGGGAAATGTGCGCGGAACCCCTATTTGTTTATTTTTCTAAATACATTCAAATATGTATCCGCT
CATGAGACAATAACCCTGATAAATGCTTCAATAATAGCACGTGCTAAAACTTCATTTTTAATTTAAAAGG
ATCTAGGTGAAGATCCTTTTTGATAATCTCATGACCAAAATCCCTTAACGTGAGTTTTCGTTCCACTGAG
CGTCAGACCCCGTAGAAAAGATCAAAGGATCTTCTTGAGATCCTTTTTTTCTGCGCGTAATCTGCTGCTT
GCAAACAAAAAAACCACCGCTACCAGCGGTGGTTTGTTTGCCGGATCAAGAGCTACCAACTCTTTTTCCG
AAGGTAACTGGCTTCAGCAGAGCGCAGATACCAAATACTGTCCTTCTAGTGTAGCCGTAGTTAGGCCACC
ACTTCAAGAACTCTGTAGCACCGCCTACATACCTCGCTCTGCTAATCCTGTTACCAGTGGCTGCTGCCAG
TGGCGATAAGTCGTGTCTTACCGGGTTGGACTCAAGACGATAGTTACCGGATAAGGCGCAGCGGTCGGGC
TGAACGGGGGGTTCGTGCACACAGCCCAGCTTGGAGCGAACGACCTACACCGAACTGAGATACCTACAGC
GTGAGCTATGAGAAAGCGCCACGCTTCCCGAAGGGAGAAAGGCGGACAGGTATCCGGTAAGCGGCAGGGT
CGGAACAGGAGAGCGCACGAGGGAGCTTCCAGGGGGAAACGCCTGGTATCTTTATAGTCCTGTCGGGTTT
CGCCACCTCTGACTTGAGCGTCGATTTTTGTGATGCTCGTCAGGGGGGCGGAGCCTATGGAAAAACGCCA
GCAACGCGGCCTTTTTACGGTTCCTGGGCTTTTGCTGGCCTTTTGCTCACATGTTCTT
